>Addgene plasmid #172361 | pAAV-FRT-EF1a-TVA-2A-N2cG | addgene full sequence | sequence record 350222 | Addgene NGS Result
GATCTACCCACCTTGGCCTCCCAAATTGCTGGGATTACAGGCGTGAACCACTGCTCCCTTCCCTGTCCTT
CTGATTTTGTAGGTAACCACGTGCGGACCGAGCGGCCGCAGGAACCCCTAGTGATGGAGTTGGCCACTCC
CTCTCTGCGCGCTCGCTCGCTCACTGAGGCCGGGCGACCAAAGGTCGCCCGACGCCCGGGCTTTGCCCGG
GCGGCCTCAGTGAGCGAGCGAGCGCGCAGCTGCCTGCAGGGGCGCCTGATGCGGTATTTTCTCCTTACGC
ATCTGTGCGGTATTTCACACCGCATA
[95 nt withheld, positions 307-401]
T
[46 nt withheld, positions 403-448]
C
[141 nt withheld, positions 450-590]
CCTTTGACGTTGGAGTCCACGTTCTTT
[37 nt withheld, positions 618-654]
ACTCTATCTCGGGCTATTCTTTTGATTTATAAGGGATTTTGCCGATTTCGGTCTATTGGTTAAAAAATGA
GCTGATTTAACAAAAATTTAACGCGAATTTTAACAAAATATTAACGTTTACAATTTTATGGTGCACTCTC
AGTACAATCTGCTCTGATGCCGCATAGTTAAGCCAGCCCCGACACCCGCCAACACCCGCTGACGCGCCCT
GACGGGCTTGTCTGCTCCCGGCATCCGCTTACAGACAAGCTGTGACCGTCTCCGGGAGCTGCATGTGTCA
GAGGTTTTCACCGTCATCACCGAAACGCGCGAGACGAAAGGGCCTCGTGATACGCCTATTTTTATAGGTT
AATGTCATGATAATAATGGTTTCTTAGACGTCAGGTGGCACTTTTCGGGGAAATGTGCGCGGAACCCCTA
TTTGTTTATTTTTCTAAATACATTCAAATATGTATCCGCTCATGAGACAATAACCCTGATAAATGCTTCA
ATAATATTGAAAAAGGAAGAGTATGAGTATTCAACATTTCCGTGTCGCCCTTATTCCCTTTTTTGCGGCA
TTTTGCCTTCCTGTTTTTGCTCACCCAGAAACGCTGGTGAAAGTAAAAGATGCTGAAGATCAGTTGGGTG
CACGAGTGGGTTACATCGAACTGGATCTCAACAGCGGTAAGATCCTTGAGAGTTTTCGCCCCGAAGAACG
TTTTCCAATGATGAGCACTTTTAAAGTTCTGCTATGTGGCGCGGTATTATCCCGTATTGACGCCGGGCAA
GAGCAACTCGGTCGCCGCATACACTATTCTCAGAATGACTTGGTTGAGTACTCACCAGTCACAGAAAAGC
ATCTTACGGATGGCATGACAGTAAGAGAATTATGCAGTGCTGCCATAACCATGAGTGATAACACTGCGGC
CAACTTACTTCTGACAACGATCGGAGGACCGAAGGAGCTAACCGCTTTTTTGCACAACATGGGGGATCAT
GTAACTCGCCTTGATCGTTGGGAACCGGAGCTGAATGAAGCCATACCAAACGACGAGCGTGACACCACGA
TGCCTGTAGCAATGGCAACAACGTTGCGCAAACTATTAACTGGCGAACTACTTACTCTAGCTTCCCGGCA
ACAATTAATAGACTGGATGGAGGCGGATAAAGTTGCAGGACCACTTCTGCGCTCGGCCCTTCCGGCTGGC
TGGTTTATTGCTGATAAATCTGGAGCCGGTGAGCGTGGGTCTCGCGGTATCATTGCAGCACTGGGGCCAG
ATGGTAAGCCCTCCCGTATCGTAGTTATCTACACGACGGGGAGTCAGGCAACTATGGATGAACGAAATAG
ACAGATCGCTGAGATAGGTGCCTCACTGATTAAGCATTGGTAACTGTCAGACCAAGTTTACTCATATATA
CTTTAGATTGATTTAAAACTTCATTTTTAATTTAAAAGGATCTAGGTGAAGATCCTTTTTGATAATCTCA
TGACCAAAATCCCTTAACGTGAGTTTTCGTTCCACTGAGCGTCAGACCCCGTAGAAAAGATCAAAGGATC
TTCTTGAGATCCTTTTTTTCTGCGCGTAATCTGCTGCTTGCAAACAAAAAAACCACCGCTACCAGCGGTG
GTTTGTTTGCCGGATCAAGAGCTACCAACTCTTTTTCCGAAGGTAACTGGCTTCAGCAGAGCGCAGATAC
CAAATACTGTTCTTCTAGTGTAGCCGTAGTTAGGCCACCACTTCAAGAACTCTGTAGCACCGCCTACATA
CCTCGCTCTGCTAATCCTGTTACCAGTGGCTGCTGCCAGTGGCGATAAGTCGTGTCTTACCGGGTTGGAC
TCAAGACGATAGTTACCGGATAAGGCGCAGCGGTCGGGCTGAACGGGGGGTTCGTGCACACAGCCCAGCT
TGGAGCGAACGACCTACACCGAACTGAGATACCTACAGCGTGAGCTATGAGAAAGCGCCACGCTTCCCGA
AGGGAGAAAGGCGGACAGGTATCCGGTAAGCGGCAGGGTCGGAACAGGAGAGCGCACGAGGGAGCTTCCA
GGGGGAAACGCCTGGTATCTTTATAGTCCTGTCGGGTTTCGCCACCTCTGACTTGAGCGTCGATTTTTGT
GATGCTCGTCAGGGGGGCGGAGCCTATGGAAAAACGCCAGCAACGCGGCCTTTTTACGGTTCCTGGCCTT
TTGCTGGCCTTTTGCTCACATGTCCTGCAGGCAGCTGCGCGCTCGCTCGCTCACTGAGGCCGCCCGGGCG
TCGGGCGACCTTTGGTCGCCCGGCCTCAGTGAGCGAGCGAGCGCGCAGAGAGGGAGTGGCCAACTCCATC
ACTAGGGGTTCCTGCGGCCGCACGCGTAAGCTTTGCAAAGATGGATAAAGTTTTAAACAGAGAGGAATCT
TTGCAGCTAATGGACCTTCTAGGTCTTGAAAGGAGTGGGAATTGGCTCCGGTGCCCGTCAGTGGGCAGAG
CGCACATCGCCCACAGTCCCCGAGAAGTTGGGGGGAGGGGTCGGCAATTGAACCGGTGCCTAGAGAAGGT
GGCGCGGGGTAAACTGGGAAAGTGATGTCGTGTACTGGCTCCGCCTTTTTCCCGAGGGTGGGGGAGAACC
GTATATAAGTGCAGTAGTCGCCGTGAACGTTCTTTTTCGCAACGGGTTTGCCGCCAGAACACAGGTAAGT
GCCGTGTGTGGTTCCCGCGGGCCTGGCCTCTTTACGGGTTATGGCCCTTGCGTGCCTTGAATTACTTCCA
CCTGGCTGCAGTACGTGATTCTTGATCCCGAGCTTCGGGTTGGAAGTGGGTGGGAGAGTTCGAGGCCTTG
CGCTTAAGGAGCCCCTTCGCCTCGTGCTTGAGTTGAGGCCTGGCCTGGGCGCTGGGGCCGCCGCGTGCGA
ATCTGGTGGCACCTTCGCGCCTGTCTCGCTGCTTTCGATAAGTCTCTAGCCATTTAAAATTTTTGATGAC
CTGCTGCGACGCTTTTTTTCTGGCAAGATAGTCTTGTAAATGCGGGCCAAGATCTGCACACTGGTATTTC
GGTTTTTGGGGCCGCGGGCGGCGACGGGGCCCGTGCGTCCCAGCGCACATGTTCGGCGAGGCGGGGCCTG
CGAGCGCGGCCACCGAGAATCGGACGGGGGTAGTCTCAAGCTGGCCGGCCTGCTCTGGTGCCTGGCCTCG
CGCCGCCGTGTATCGCCCCGCCCTGGGCGGCAAGGCTGGCCCGGTCGGCACCAGTTGCGTGAGCGGAAAG
ATGGCCGCTTCCCGGCCCTGCTGCAGGGAGCTCAAAATGGAGGACGCGGCGCTCGGGAGAGCGGGCGGGT
GAGTCACCCACACAAAGGAAAAGGGCCTTTCCGTCCTCAGCCGTCGCTTCATGTGACTCCACGGAGTACC
GGGCGCCGTCCAGGCACCTCGATTAGTTCTCGAGCTTTTGGAGTACGTCGTCTTTAGGTTGGGGGGAGGG
GTTTTATGCGATGGAGTTTCCCCACACTGAGTGGGTGGAGACTGAAGTTAGGCCAGCTTGGCACTTGATG
TAATTCTCCTTGGAATTTGCCCTTTTTGAGTTTGGATCTTGGTTCATTCTCAAGCCTCAGACAGTGGTTC
AAAGTTTTTTTCTTCCATTTCAGGTGTCGTGAGGTACCGGATCCTCTAGAGTCGACTCCGGAGAAGTTCC
TATTCTCTAGAAAGTATAGGAACTTCGCAGAATGGTAGCTGGATTGTAGCTGCTATTAGCAATATGAAAC
CTCTTAGAAGTTCCTATTCTTCAAAAGGTATAGGAACTTCGGCGCGCCTTACTTGTACATCTTACAGTCT
GATCTCACCTCCACTCTTATATGATTCCCATGAAGGTATGACTTTTCCGCTTTGGGAAGTGACTGACACA
TTCCCCCCTGTCCCTCCAAAACTGCGTTGTTTCGATTCTGGTCGATTGGCTCTTCTGCACCATGTCATTA
GGGAAAATATCAACACCAGGCCAATCATGGCCCCTGCAGTCATCAATACATACTTTCCCCAGTTCGGGAG
ACCCAGGTCAACCCCTGAGATCTGTTTGTACACATCGGGGAGGTGAACTTCAACAAAATCCTCAGCCTCA
TCACCTTCTTTGAAAACTGTAGAAGGGTCTGCCAGGGGGTGCATCAGGGGGATAACTGAAGATTCCAACA
ACTCCATATGTTGCTGGAGGAGGGATGATTGCATCTCTGGGATTAGGACATGGTCGTCAGGCCCTAATAT
TATACCATTGAAAAACACCCCGTTCACATGAGGATGGCACCTTCCTCCAACTTTCAAACACCCTTTTGAG
GGGATGATCTCATTCCAGGTCCGGACTGACTTGTAGTGAGCATCAGCCTCCATCAAGGTTTTGTTGAATA
TGGTATATGCTTTTCCAAACCCTGGGACAAGTTTTCTCAGGTGACTGAGACGTCTGAAACTTACTGACTT
GGTGGTCATGATGGACTCTAATGCGTCCAGACATTCCTCTCTTTTCTTGACTAACTCCTCCACAACGAGA
TGCTCAATCTCGTCTGAGCGAAAGTCGTGCAAATTCACCAACTGATCTGGAGGGCACCATTTGGTCTCAT
CTGATGTTTGCATCGCGACCCATGTTCCATCCATAAGTCTAAGTCCAAGAACTCCACATAACTTGAGCCT
GCATGCTCCTTTTAGAGACTTATACAGGCCTCTTTCATCCACAAAGCCGCAAGTCTTGTTCCCGTTGGAT
GCTCTCTTCCCTCTGCTATTGGTAAAAATGTCACAAGGTGTCCTTGGTCTCGGATTCTCGGGCATCCAAA
TGGTGTAATCATGGTTAGTTGAGCAGTAGGTAGAGGACACCGTTATTCCTGAGCACTTTCCGCCAGGGAA
GACCCTTGAGTGAAGGGATTTGTCATATGGGTCCAAATCTGTCACACTTGGGGATATGATAATGAGGGAC
TCTTTGGTGGTTCTTACAGTTCGAAGCCAGTGGTAGTCGGGGTATGGATTGTGTAGGGACTCTTCATATC
TGGGGTCACCGGCCATCTTCCAGTTATACGCGGCTCTACATGCGTCTGGGGTGGGGCGGAAATGCTTTCT
CTTGAATGTGGTTGTGACATAACCAACAAAGTTGGTGTAGGTCTCTGCCTCTGTCACAACACCTGTGCAA
GTGAACCCGTTCACTTTGATGGCTGAGATGTATCCCACTTTGAGTTCCATGTAGGAGAACTCGGACAGGT
TGGTACATCCTTCATCCTCCACAACCAGGTTATTTGGACAGCTGAGATGGTGTATGTCAATAGGGCTCCA
GGGACCAAGTTCGTCTGGTATCGTGTAAATGGGGAACTTCCCGAAACACAACGAAAAACCCAGAAGGAGT
ACAAACAAAAGAACCTGAGGAACCATGGTTGGCCCGGGATTCTCTTCGACATCCCCTGCTTGTTTCAACA
GGGAGAAGTTAGTGGCTCCGCTTCCGTTGTCTTCGAACTTGTCGTCATCGTCTTTGTAGTCGATATCATG
ATCCTTATAATCACCATCATGATCCTTATAATCGCCGGTGCTGCCCGGTTCGAACCCACCCCCCTTGGAT
GCGCTTTCAAGACTGAAGATGTCAGACCTGCTTTTTGCTTTGGACTTCCCCCATGCAGCGATACCACCCA
CAGCTACCAGGCAGCACAGGAGCACTGCAGTGATCAGCATCCACATGCGGCCGTGATTCCTGGCTGGCAG
AGCACGTCCAGGAGCAGGGGCAGTGGGAGCCTCTGTGCCGTTGTCCGTGGGCACCGCGGGGATCGCGCTG
GTCCCGCAGCCCCACTCGTCCCGCCCGTCGTCGCAGTCGGGGTGTCCGTCGCACAGCCAGTCCTGCGGGT
AACACTCCCCGTGGGCACCGGGCGGCTCCGAGCAGCGGAACTGACCGGGGGGGCAACGGGACAAAGAACC
GTTACCGGACCCGTTACCGGTCACGTTACCGGGCAGCAGCAGCAGCAGCAGCGCGGGCAGCAGCCGCGCC
ATGGTGGCACTAGCGAAGTTCCTATACTTTCTAGAGAATAGGAACTTCTTGCCTTAACCCAGAAATTATC
ACTGTTATTCTTTAGAATGGTGCAAAGAGAAGTTCCTATACCTTTTGAAGAATAGGAACTTCGAATTCGA
TATCAAGCTTATCGATAATCAACCTCTGGATTACAAAATTTGTGAAAGATTGACTGGTATTCTTAACTAT
GTTGCTCCTTTTACGCTATGTGGATACGCTGCTTTAATGCCTTTGTATCATGCTATTGCTTCCCGTATGG
CTTTCATTTTCTCCTCCTTGTATAAATCCTGGTTGCTGTCTCTTTATGAGGAGTTGTGGCCCGTTGTCAG
GCAACGTGGCGTGGTGTGCACTGTGTTTGCTGACGCAACCCCCACTGGTTGGGGCATTGCCACCACCTGT
CAGCTCCTTTCCGGGACTTTCGCTTTCCCCCTCCCTATTGCCACGGCGGAACTCATCGCCGCCTGCCTTG
CCCGCTGCTGGACAGGGGCTCGGCTGTTGGGCACTGACAATTCCGTGGTGTTGTCGGGGAAATCATCGTC
CTTTCCTTGGCTGCTCGCCTATGTTGCCACCTGGATTCTGCGCGGGACGTCCTTCTGCTACGTCCCTTCG
GCCCTCAATCCAGCGGACCTTCCTTCCCGCGGCCTGCTGCCGGCTCTGCGGCCTCTTCCGCGTCTTCGCC
TTCGCCCTCAGACGAGTCGGATCTCCCTTTGGGCCGCCTCCCCGCATCGATACCGAGCGCTGCTCGAGAG
ATCTACGGGTGGCATCCCTGTGACCCCTCCCCAGTGCCTCTCCTGGCCCTGGAAGTTGCCACTCCAGTGC
CCACCAGCCTTGTCCTAATAAAATTAAGTTGCATCATTTTGTCTGACTAGGTGTCCTTCTATAATATTAT
GGGGTGGAGGGGGGTGGTATGGAGCAAGGGGCAAGTTGGGAAGACAACCTGTAGGGCCTGCGGGGTCTAT
TGGGAACCAAGCTGGAGTGCAGTGGCACAATCTTGGCTCACTGCAATCTCCGCCTCCTGGGTTCAAGCGA
TTCTCCTGCCTCAGCCTCCCGAGTTGTTGGGATTCCAGGCATGCATGACCAGGCTCAGCTAATTTTTGTT
TTTTTGGTAGAGACGGGGTTTCACCATATTGGCCAGGCTGGTCTCCAACTCCTAATCTCAGGT
Features (pLannotate 1.2.2; 22 found; start..end, strand, type, name):
    110..250     +  repeat_region  AAV2 ITR: inverted terminal repeat of adeno-associated virus serotype 2 inverted
    255..306     -  misc_feature   bom (fragment): basis of mobility region from pBR322
    325..780     +  rep_origin     f1 ori (sequence partly withheld): f1 bacteriophage origin of replication; arrow indicates direction of (+) strand synthesis
    781..830     -  misc_feature   bom (fragment): basis of mobility region from pBR322
    932..967     -  CDS            rop (fragment): Rop protein, which maintains plasmids at low copy number; rop
   1062..1166    +  promoter       AmpR promoter: bla
   1167..2027    +  CDS            AmpR: β-lactamase; bla; confers resistance to ampicillin, carbenicillin, and related antibiotics
   2198..2786    +  rep_origin     ori: high-copy-number ColE1/pMB1/pBR322/pUC origin of replication
   2859..2886    +  repeat_region  AAV2 ITR (fragment): inverted terminal repeat of adeno-associated virus serotype 2 inverted
   2915..2942    +  repeat_region  AAV2 ITR (fragment): inverted terminal repeat of adeno-associated virus serotype 2 inverted
   3005..3071    +  CDS            small t antigen (fragment): SV40 (simian virus 40) small t antigen
   3078..4256    +  promoter       EF-1α promoter: strong constitutive promoter for human elongation factor EF-1α
   4263..4280    +  misc_feature   MCS (fragment): pUC18/19 multiple cloning site
   4287..4320    +  protein_bind   FRT (minimal): supports FLP-mediated excision but not integration (Turan and Bode, 2011) FLP recombinase from the Saccharomyces cerevisiae 2μ plasmid
   4321..4370    -  intron         β-globin intron (fragment): internally truncated intron from human β-globin
   4429..6000    -  CDS            G: GLYCO_RABVR - Experimental evidence at protein level: Swiss-Prot protein existence level 1. Attaches the virus to host cellular receptor, inducing endocytosis of the virion. In the endosome, the acidic pH induces conformational changes in the glycoprotein trimer, which trigger fusion between virus and cell membrane. There is convincing in vitro evidence that the muscular form of the nicotinic acetylcholine receptor (nAChR), the neuronal cell adhesion molecule (NCAM), and the p75 neurotrophin receptor (p75NTR) bind glycoprotein and thereby facilitate rabies virus entry into cells (By similarity
   6178..6606    -  CDS            RSVR_COTJA (fragment): Experimental evidence at protein level: Swiss-Prot protein existence level 1. Responsible for susceptibility to the retrovirus subgroup A Rous sarcoma virus. From Coturnix japonica (Japanese quail) (Coturnix coturnix japonica).
   6619..6652    -  protein_bind   FRT (minimal): supports FLP-mediated excision but not integration (Turan and Bode, 2011) FLP recombinase from the Saccharomyces cerevisiae 2μ plasmid
   6653..6703    -  intron         β-globin intron (fragment): internally truncated intron from human β-globin
   6737..6761    +  misc_feature   MCS (fragment): pBluescript multiple cloning site
   6761..7349    +  misc_feature   WPRE: woodchuck hepatitis virus posttranscriptional regulatory element
   7381..70      +  polyA_signal   hGH poly(A) signal (across the origin): human growth hormone polyadenylation signal
