[The description below was written by a language model from this plasmid's Addgene catalogue record and pLannotate feature annotations shown in this document.]
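Description:
pAAV-FRT-EF1a-TVA-2A-N2cG is an AAV2-based transfer plasmid (7,787 nt in the sequenced record) used to make a Flp-dependent "helper" AAV for monosynaptic rabies tracing. In bacteria it is maintained through a high-copy ColE1/pUC-type origin and selected with ampicillin via the bla gene. An f1 origin is also present in the backbone. The expression cassette is flanked by AAV2 inverted terminal repeats, which allow it to be packaged into recombinant AAV particles. One ITR is annotated in full, while the other is detected only as short fragments, as is common for these repeat-rich elements.

The cassette is driven by the human EF-1α promoter and ends with a WPRE, which enhances transcript stability and expression, and a human growth hormone polyadenylation signal. Between them, on the reverse strand relative to the promoter, lies a bicistronic coding region. It contains a fragment of the avian TVA receptor (matched to the quail subgroup A Rous sarcoma virus receptor) and a rabies virus glycoprotein, named in the record as the N2c glycoprotein. According to the construct name the two are joined by a 2A peptide, although the 2A itself is not annotated. Oppositely oriented minimal FRT sites, each next to a sequence annotated as a β-globin intron fragment, bracket this inverted insert. Flp recombinase can therefore flip it into the sense orientation, restricting expression to Flp-expressing cells.

In those neurons, TVA permits entry of EnvA-pseudotyped, glycoprotein-deleted CVS-N2c rabies vectors. The supplied glycoprotein complements the deletion, so the virus can spread retrogradely to presynaptic partners. The stated purpose is specific retrograde labeling from Flp-expressing neurons.
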