Addgene plasmid #172361: pAAV-FRT-EF1a-TVA-2A-N2cG
Purpose: Targeting envA-pseodotyped RVdG-CVS-N2c vectors for specific retrograde labeling from Flp-expressing neurons
Depositing lab: Yoav Ben-Simon & Peter Jonas. Depositing organization: Institute of Science and Technology Austria (I.S.T. Austria). Publication: Fast, high-throughput production of improved rabies viral vectors for specific, efficient and versatile transsynaptic retrograde labeling. Sumser A, Joesch M, Jonas P, Ben-Simon Y. Elife. 2022 Aug 30;11:e79848. doi: 10.7554/eLife.79848. PubMed 36040301.
Backbone
  Vector backbone: AAV2
  Backbone size w/o insert (bp): 5616
  Vector type: Mammalian Expression, AAV
Growth in bacteria
  Bacterial resistance: Ampicillin, 100 μg/mL
  Growth temperature: 37°C
  Growth strain: NEB Stable
  Copy number: High Copy
Gene/Insert
  Gene/Insert name: TVA + B19-N2cG
  Species: Other
  Insert size (bp): 2181
  Promoter: EF1a
  Cloning method: Restriction Enzyme; 5′ cloning site Unknown (unknown if destroyed); 3′ cloning site Unknown (unknown if destroyed)
Terms and licenses: Academic/Nonprofit Terms; Industry Terms: Not Available to Industry
Depositor comments: Please visit https://doi.org/10.1101/2021.12.23.474014 for bioRxiv preprint.
How to cite: pAAV-FRT-EF1a-TVA-2A-N2cG was a gift from Yoav Ben-Simon & Peter Jonas (Addgene plasmid # 172361 ; http://n2t.net/addgene:172361 ; RRID:Addgene_172361)
